>Addgene plasmid #76954 | TPD52L3 gRNA (BRDN0001144944) | addgene full sequence | sequence record 186830 | Addgene Assembled Sequence
CCCGGGTGCAAAGATGGATAAAGTTTTAAACAGAGAGGAATCTTTGCAGCTAATGGACCTTCTAGGTCTT
GAAAGGAGTGGGAATTGGCTCCGGTGCCCGTCAGTGGGCAGAGCGCACATCGCCCACAGTCCCCGAGAAG
TTGGGGGGAGGGGTCGGCAATTGATCCGGTGCCTAGAGAAGGTGGCGCGGGGTAAACTGGGAAAGTGATG
TCGTGTACTGGCTCCGCCTTTTTCCCGAGGGTGGGGGAGAACCGTATATAAGTGCAGTAGTCGCCGTGAA
CGTTCTTTTTCGCAACGGGTTTGCCGCCAGAACACAGGTAAGTGCCGTGTGTGGTTCCCGCGGGCCTGGC
CTCTTTACGGGTTATGGCCCTTGCGTGCCTTGAATTACTTCCACCTGGCTGCAGTACGTGATTCTTGATC
CCGAGCTTCGGGTTGGAAGTGGGTGGGAGAGTTCGAGGCCTTGCGCTTAAGGAGCCCCTTCGCCTCGTGC
TTGAGTTGAGGCCTGGCCTGGGCGCTGGGGCCGCCGCGTGCGAATCTGGTGGCACCTTCGCGCCTGTCTC
GCTGCTTTCGATAAGTCTCTAGCCATTTAAAATTTTTGATGACCTGCTGCGACGCTTTTTTTCTGGCAAG
ATAGTCTTGTAAATGCGGGCCAAGATCTGCACACTGGTATTTCGGTTTTTGGGGCCGCGGGCGGCGACGG
GGCCCGTGCGTCCCAGCGCACATGTTCGGCGAGGCGGGGCCTGCGAGCGCGGCCACCGAGAATCGGACGG
GGGTAGTCTCAAGCTGGCCGGCCTGCTCTGGTGCCTGGCCTCGCGCCGCCGTGTATCGCCCCGCCCTGGG
CGGCAAGGCTGGCCCGGTCGGCACCAGTTGCGTGAGCGGAAAGATGGCCGCTTCCCGGCCCTGCTGCAGG
GAGCTCAAAATGGAGGACGCGGCGCTCGGGAGAGCGGGCGGGTGAGTCACCCACACAAAGGAAAAGGGCC
TTTCCGTCCTCAGCCGTCGCTTCATGTGACTCCACGGAGTACCGGGCGCCGTCCAGGCACCTCGATTAGT
TCTCGAGCTTTTGGAGTACGTCGTCTTTAGGTTGGGGGGAGGGGTTTTATGCGATGGAGTTTCCCCACAC
TGAGTGGGTGGAGACTGAAGTTAGGCCAGCTTGGCACTTGATGTAATTCTCCTTGGAATTTGCCCTTTTT
GAGTTTGGATCTTGGTTCATTCTCAAGCCTCAGACAGTGGTTCAAAGTTTTTTTCTTCCATTTCAGGTGT
CGTGACGTACGGCCACCATGACCGAGTACAAGCCCACGGTGCGCCTCGCCACCCGCGACGACGTCCCCAG
GGCCGTACGCACCCTCGCCGCCGCGTTCGCCGACTACCCCGCCACGCGCCACACCGTCGATCCGGACCGC
CACATCGAGCGGGTCACCGAGCTGCAAGAACTCTTCCTCACGCGCGTCGGGCTCGACATCGGCAAGGTGT
GGGTCGCGGACGACGGCGCCGCCGTGGCGGTCTGGACCACGCCGGAGAGCGTCGAAGCGGGGGCGGTGTT
CGCCGAGATCGGCCCGCGCATGGCCGAGTTGAGCGGTTCCCGGCTGGCCGCGCAGCAACAGATGGAAGGC
CTCCTGGCGCCGCACCGGCCCAAGGAGCCCGCGTGGTTCCTGGCCACCGTCGGAGTCTCGCCCGACCACC
AGGGCAAGGGTCTGGGCAGCGCCGTCGTGCTCCCCGGAGTGGAGGCGGCCGAGCGCGCCGGGGTGCCCGC
CTTCCTGGAGACCTCCGCGCCCCGCAACCTCCCCTTCTACGAGCGGCTCGGCTTCACCGTCACCGCCGAC
GTCGAGGTGCCCGAAGGACCGCGCACCTGGTGCATGACCCGCAAGCCCGGTGCCTGAACGCGTTAAGTCG
ACAATCAACCTCTGGATTACAAAATTTGTGAAAGATTGACTGGTATTCTTAACTATGTTGCTCCTTTTAC
GCTATGTGGATACGCTGCTTTAATGCCTTTGTATCATGCTATTGCTTCCCGTATGGCTTTCATTTTCTCC
TCCTTGTATAAATCCTGGTTGCTGTCTCTTTATGAGGAGTTGTGGCCCGTTGTCAGGCAACGTGGCGTGG
TGTGCACTGTGTTTGCTGACGCAACCCCCACTGGTTGGGGCATTGCCACCACCTGTCAGCTCCTTTCCGG
GACTTTCGCTTTCCCCCTCCCTATTGCCACGGCGGAACTCATCGCCGCCTGCCTTGCCCGCTGCTGGACA
GGGGCTCGGCTGTTGGGCACTGACAATTCCGTGGTGTTGTCGGGGAAATCATCGTCCTTTCCTTGGCTGC
TCGCCTGTGTTGCCACCTGGATTCTGCGCGGGACGTCCTTCTGCTACGTCCCTTCGGCCCTCAATCCAGC
GGACCTTCCTTCCCGCGGCCTGCTGCCGGCTCTGCGGCCTCTTCCGCGTCTTCGCCTTCGCCCTCAGACG
AGTCGGATCTCCCTTTGGGCCGCCTCCCCGCGTCGACTTTAAGACCAATGACTTACAAGGCAGCTGTAGA
TCTTAGCCACTTTTTAAAAGAAAAGGGGGGACTGGAAGGGCTAATTCACTCCCAACGAAGACAAGATCTG
CTTTTTGCTTGTACTGGGTCTCTCTGGTTAGACCAGATCTGAGCCTGGGAGCTCTCTGGCTAACTAGGGA
ACCCACTGCTTAAGCCTCAATAAAGCTTGCCTTGAGTGCTTCAAGTAGTGTGTGCCCGTCTGTTGTGTGA
CTCTGGTAACTAGAGATCCCTCAGACCCTTTTAGTCAGTGTGGAAAATCTCTAGCAGTACGTATAGTAGT
TCATGTCATCTTATTATTCAGTATTTATAACTTGCAAAGAAATGAATATCAGAGAGTGAGAGGAACTTGT
TTATTGCAGCTTATAATGGTTACAAATAAAGCAATAGCATCACAAATTTCACAAATAAAGCATTTTTTTC
ACTGCATTCTAGTTGTGGTTTGTCCAAACTCATCAATGTATCTTATCATGTCTGGCTCTAGCTATCCCGC
CCCTAACTCCGCCCATCCCGCCCCTAACTCCGCCCAGTTCCGCCCATTCTCCGCCCCATGGCTGACTAAT
TTTTTTTATTTATGCAGAGGCCGAGGCCGCCTCGGCCTCTGAGCTATTCCAGAAGTAGTGAGGAGGCTTT
TTTGGAGGCCTAGGGACGTACCCAATTCGCCCTATAGTGAGTCGTATTACGCGCGCTCACTGGCCGTCGT
TTTACAACGTCGTGACTGGGAAAACCCTGGCGTTACCCAACTTAATCGCCTTGCAGCACATCCCCCTTTC
GCCAGCTGGCGTAATAGCGAAGAGGCCCGCACCGATCGCCCTTCCCAACAGTTGCGCAGCCTGAATGGCG
AATGGG
[124 nt withheld, positions 3367-3490]
C
[91 nt withheld, positions 3492-3582]
A
[49 nt withheld, positions 3584-3632]
CCTTTGACGTTGGAGTCCACGTTCTTT
[37 nt withheld, positions 3660-3696]
ACCCTATCTCGGTCTATTCTTTTGATTTATAAGGGATTTTGCCGATTTCGGCCTATTGGTTAAAAAATGA
GCTGATTTAACAAAAATTTAACGCGAATTTTAACAAAATATTAACGCTTACAATTTAGGTGGCACTTTTC
GGGGAAATGTGCGCGGAACCCCTATTTGTTTATTTTTCTAAATACATTCAAATATGTATCCGCTCATGAG
ACAATAACCCTGATAAATGCTTCAATAATATTGAAAAAGGAAGAGTATGAGTATTCAACATTTCCGTGTC
GCCCTTATTCCCTTTTTTGCGGCATTTTGCCTTCCTGTTTTTGCTCACCCAGAAACGCTGGTGAAAGTAA
AAGATGCTGAAGATCAGTTGGGTGCACGAGTGGGTTACATCGAACTGGATCTCAACAGCGGTAAGATCCT
TGAGAGTTTTCGCCCCGAAGAACGTTTTCCAATGATGAGCACTTTTAAAGTTCTGCTATGTGGCGCGGTA
TTATCCCGTATTGACGCCGGGCAAGAGCAACTCGGTCGCCGCATACACTATTCTCAGAATGACTTGGTTG
AGTACTCACCAGTCACAGAAAAGCATCTTACGGATGGCATGACAGTAAGAGAATTATGCAGTGCTGCCAT
AACCATGAGTGATAACACTGCGGCCAACTTACTTCTGACAACGATCGGAGGACCGAAGGAGCTAACCGCT
TTTTTGCACAACATGGGGGATCATGTAACTCGCCTTGATCGTTGGGAACCGGAGCTGAATGAAGCCATAC
CAAACGACGAGCGTGACACCACGATGCCTGTAGCAATGGCAACAACGTTGCGCAAACTATTAACTGGCGA
ACTACTTACTCTAGCTTCCCGGCAACAATTAATAGACTGGATGGAGGCGGATAAAGTTGCAGGACCACTT
CTGCGCTCGGCCCTTCCGGCTGGCTGGTTTATTGCTGATAAATCTGGAGCCGGTGAGCGTGGGTCTCGCG
GTATCATTGCAGCACTGGGGCCAGATGGTAAGCCCTCCCGTATCGTAGTTATCTACACGACGGGGAGTCA
GGCAACTATGGATGAACGAAATAGACAGATCGCTGAGATAGGTGCCTCACTGATTAAGCATTGGTAACTG
TCAGACCAAGTTTACTCATATATACTTTAGATTGATTTAAAACTTCATTTTTAATTTAAAAGGATCTAGG
TGAAGATCCTTTTTGATAATCTCATGACCAAAATCCCTTAACGTGAGTTTTCGTTCCACTGAGCGTCAGA
CCCCGTAGAAAAGATCAAAGGATCTTCTTGAGATCCTTTTTTTCTGCGCGTAATCTGCTGCTTGCAAACA
AAAAAACCACCGCTACCAGCGGTGGTTTGTTTGCCGGATCAAGAGCTACCAACTCTTTTTCCGAAGGTAA
CTGGCTTCAGCAGAGCGCAGATACCAAATACTGTTCTTCTAGTGTAGCCGTAGTTAGGCCACCACTTCAA
GAACTCTGTAGCACCGCCTACATACCTCGCTCTGCTAATCCTGTTACCAGTGGCTGCTGCCAGTGGCGAT
AAGTCGTGTCTTACCGGGTTGGACTCAAGACGATAGTTACCGGATAAGGCGCAGCGGTCGGGCTGAACGG
GGGGTTCGTGCACACAGCCCAGCTTGGAGCGAACGACCTACACCGAACTGAGATACCTACAGCGTGAGCT
ATGAGAAAGCGCCACGCTTCCCGAAGGGAGAAAGGCGGACAGGTATCCGGTAAGCGGCAGGGTCGGAACA
GGAGAGCGCACGAGGGAGCTTCCAGGGGGAAACGCCTGGTATCTTTATAGTCCTGTCGGGTTTCGCCACC
TCTGACTTGAGCGTCGATTTTTGTGATGCTCGTCAGGGGGGCGGAGCCTATGGAAAAACGCCAGCAACGC
GGCCTTTTTACGGTTCCTGGCCTTTTGCTGGCCTTTTGCTCACATGTTCTTTCCTGCGTTATCCCCTGAT
TCTGTGGATAACCGTATTACCGCCTTTGAGTGAGCTGATACCGCTCGCCGCAGCCGAACGACCGAGCGCA
GCGAGTCAGTGAGCGAGGAAGCGGAAGAGCGCCCAATACGCAAACCGCCTCTCCCCGCGCGTTGGCCGAT
TCATTAATGCAGCTGGCACGACAGGTTTCCCGACTGGAAAGCGGGCAGTGAGCGCAACGCAATTAATGTG
AGTTAGCTCACTCATTAGGCACCCCAGGCTTTACACTTTATGCTTCCGGCTCGTATGTTGTGTGGAATTG
TGAGCGGATAACAATTTCACACAGGAAACAGCTATGACCATGATTACGCCAAGCGCGCAATTAACCCTCA
CTAAAGGGAACAAAAGCTGGAGCTGCAAGCTTAATGTAGTCTTATGCAATACTCTTGTAGTCTTGCAACA
TGGTAACGATGAGTTAGCAACATGCCTTACAAGGAGAGAAAAAGCACCGTGCATGCCGATTGGTGGAAGT
AAGGTGGTACGATCGTGCCTTATTAGGAAGGCAACAGACGGGTCTGACATGGATTGGACGAACCACTGAA
TTGCCGCATTGCAGAGATATTGTATTTAAGTGCCTAGCTCGATACATAAACGGGTCTCTCTGGTTAGACC
AGATCTGAGCCTGGGAGCTCTCTGGCTAACTAGGGAACCCACTGCTTAAGCCTCAATAAAGCTTGCCTTG
AGTGCTTCAAGTAGTGTGTGCCCGTCTGTTGTGTGACTCTGGTAACTAGAGATCCCTCAGACCCTTTTAG
TCAGTGTGGAAAATCTCTAGCAGTGGCGCCCGAACAGGGACTTGAAAGCGAAAGGGAAACCAGAGGAGCT
CTCTCGACGCAGGACTCGGCTTGCTGAAGCGCGCACGGCAAGAGGCGAGGGGCGGCGACTGGTGAGTACG
CCAAAAATTTTGACTAGCGGAGGCTAGAAGGAGAGAGATGGGTGCGAGAGCGTCAGTATTAAGCGGGGGA
GAATTAGATCGCGATGGGAAAAAATTCGGTTAAGGCCAGGGGGAAAGAAAAAATATAAATTAAAACATAT
AGTATGGGCAAGCAGGGAGCTAGAACGATTCGCAGTTAATCCTGGCCTGTTAGAAACATCAGAAGGCTGT
AGACAAATACTGGGACAGCTACAACCATCCCTTCAGACAGGATCAGAAGAACTTAGATCATTATATAATA
CAGTAGCAACCCTCTATTGTGTGCATCAAAGGATAGAGATAAAAGACACCAAGGAAGCTTTAGACAAGAT
AGAGGAAGAGCAAAACAAAAGTAAGACCACCGCACAGCAAGCGGCCGCTGATCTTCAGACCTGGAGGAGG
AGATATGAGGGACAATTGGAGAAGTGAATTATATAAATATAAAGTAGTAAAAATTGAACCATTAGGAGTA
GCACCCACCAAGGCAAAGAGAAGAGTGGTGCAGAGAGAAAAAAGAGCAGTGGGAATAGGAGCTTTGTTCC
TTGGGTTCTTGGGAGCAGCAGGAAGCACTATGGGCGCAGCGTCAATGACGCTGACGGTACAGGCCAGACA
ATTATTGTCTGGTATAGTGCAGCAGCAGAACAATTTGCTGAGGGCTATTGAGGCGCAACAGCATCTGTTG
CAACTCACAGTCTGGGGCATCAAGCAGCTCCAGGCAAGAATCCTGGCTGTGGAAAGATACCTAAAGGATC
AACAGCTCCTGGGGATTTGGGGTTGCTCTGGAAAACTCATTTGCACCACTGCTGTGCCTTGGAATGCTAG
TTGGAGTAATAAATCTCTGGAACAGATTTGGAATCACACGACCTGGATGGAGTGGGACAGAGAAATTAAC
AATTACACAAGCTTAATACACTCCTTAATTGAAGAATCGCAAAACCAGCAAGAAAAGAATGAACAAGAAT
TATTGGAATTAGATAAATGGGCAAGTTTGTGGAATTGGTTTAACATAACAAATTGGCTGTGGTATATAAA
ATTATTCATAATGATAGTAGGAGGCTTGGTAGGTTTAAGAATAGTTTTTGCTGTACTTTCTATAGTGAAT
AGAGTTAGGCAGGGATATTCACCATTATCGTTTCAGACCCACCTCCCAACCCCGAGGGGACCCAGAGAGG
GCCTATTTCCCATGATTCCTTCATATTTGCATATACGATACAAGGCTGTTAGAGAGATAATTAGAATTAA
TTTGACTGTAAACACAAAGATATTAGTACAAAATACGTGACGTAGAAAGTAATAATTTCTTGGGTAGTTT
GCAGTTTTAAAATTATGTTTTAAAATGGACTATCATATGCTTACCGTAACTTGAAAGTATTTCGATTTCT
TGGCTTTATATATCTTGTGGAAAGGACGAAACACCGGGATTCATATGTGCCCACAGGTTTTAGAGCTAGA
AATAGCAAGTTAAAATAAGGCTAGTCCGTTATCAACTTGAAAAAGTGGCACCGAGTCGGTGCTTTTTTAA
GCTTGGCGTAACTAGATCTTGAGACAAATGGCAGTATTCATCCACAATTTTAAAAGAAAAGGGGGGATTG
GGGGGTACAGTGCAGGGGAAAGAATAGTAGACATAATAGCAACAGACATACAAACTAAAGAATTACAAAA
ACAAATTACAAAAATTCAAAATTTTCGGGTTTATTACAGGGACAGCAGAGATCCACTTTGGCGCCGGCTC
GAGGGGG
Features (pLannotate 1.2.2; 29 found; start..end, strand, type, name):
     14..80      +  CDS            small t antigen (fragment): SV40 (simian virus 40) small t antigen
    106..317     +  promoter       EF-1α core promoter: core promoter for human elongation factor EF-1α
    318..1256    +  intron         EF-1α intron A: intron upstream of the start codon of human EF-1α
   1278..1877    +  CDS            PuroR (fragment): puromycin N-acetyltransferase; pac from Streptomyces; confers resistance to puromycin
   1893..2481    +  misc_feature   WPRE: woodchuck hepatitis virus posttranscriptional regulatory element
   2532..2551    +  misc_feature   cPPT/CTS (fragment): central polypurine tract and central termination sequence of HIV-1
   2553..2786    +  LTR            3' LTR (ΔU3): self-inactivating 3' long terminal repeat (LTR) from HIV-1
   2864..2985    +  polyA_signal   SV40 poly(A) signal: SV40 polyadenylation signal
   3025..3160    +  rep_origin     SV40 ori: SV40 origin of replication
   3181..3199    -  promoter       T7 promoter: promoter for bacteriophage T7 RNA polymerase
   3207..3362    +  CDS            lacZα (fragment): LacZα fragment of β-galactosidase; lacZ fragment
   3367..3795    +  rep_origin     f1 ori (sequence partly withheld): f1 bacteriophage origin of replication; arrow indicates direction of (+) strand synthesis
   3848..3952    +  promoter       AmpR promoter: bla
   3953..4813    +  CDS            AmpR: β-lactamase; bla; confers resistance to ampicillin, carbenicillin, and related antibiotics
   4984..5572    +  rep_origin     ori: high-copy-number ColE1/pMB1/pBR322/pUC origin of replication
   5755..5847    +  CDS            lacI (fragment): lac repressor; lacI; The lac repressor binds to the lac operator to inhibit transcription in E. coli. This inhibition can be relieved by adding lactose or isopropyl-β-D-thiogalactopyranoside (IPTG).
   5860..5881    +  protein_bind   CAP binding site: CAP binding activates transcription in the presence of cAMP. E. coli catabolite activator protein
   5896..5926    +  promoter       lac promoter: promoter for the E. coli lac operon
   5934..5950    +  protein_bind   lac operator: The lac repressor binds to the lac operator to inhibit transcription in E. coli. This inhibition can be relieved by adding lactose or isopropyl-β-D-thiogalactopyranoside (IPTG). lac repressor encoded by lacI
   5995..6013    +  promoter       T3 promoter: promoter for bacteriophage T3 RNA polymerase
   6041..6267    +  promoter       RSV promoter: Rous sarcoma virus enhancer/promoter
   6268..6448    +  LTR            5' LTR (truncated): truncated 5' long terminal repeat (LTR) from HIV-1
   6495..6620    +  misc_feature   HIV-1 Ψ: packaging signal of human immunodeficiency virus type 1
   6604..6967    +  CDS            HIV-1 gag (fragment): gag protein from human immunodeficiency virus 1; gag
   7113..7346    +  misc_feature   RRE: The Rev response element (RRE) of HIV-1 allows for Rev-dependent mRNA export from the nucleus to the cytoplasm.
   7723..7749    +  CDS            Rev (fragment): human immunodeficiency virus 1 (HIV-1) Rev protein; rev; enhances nuclear export of unspliced and incompletely spliced viral mRNAs
   7753..7993    +  promoter       U6 promoter: RNA polymerase III promoter for human U6 snRNA
   8023..8098    +  misc_RNA       gRNA scaffold: guide RNA scaffold for the Streptococcus pyogenes CRISPR/Cas9 system
   8154..8271    +  misc_feature   cPPT/CTS: central polypurine tract and central termination sequence of HIV-1
