[The description below was written by a language model from this plasmid's Addgene catalogue record and pLannotate feature annotations shown in this document.]
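Description:
TPD52L3 gRNA (BRDN0001144944) is a third-generation lentiviral CRISPR guide plasmid built on the lentiGuide-Puro backbone and designed to deliver a single guide RNA against human TPD52L3. In bacteria it is maintained as a high-copy plasmid through a ColE1/pUC-type origin and selected with ampicillin via the β-lactamase gene. An f1 origin, an SV40 origin and residual lac and T7/T3 promoter elements are also present as backbone remnants.

The lentiviral transfer cassette begins with an RSV promoter fused to a truncated HIV-1 5' LTR, which drives genomic RNA production in packaging cells without the need for Tat. This is followed by the Ψ packaging signal with an adjoining gag fragment and by the Rev response element for Rev-dependent nuclear export. A cPPT/CTS that aids nuclear import of the viral genome lies between the guide cassette and the selection cassette. The cassette ends in a self-inactivating ΔU3 3' LTR, followed by an SV40 polyadenylation signal. Within it, the human U6 RNA polymerase III promoter transcribes the 20-nucleotide TPD52L3-targeting spacer joined to the Streptococcus pyogenes Cas9 guide scaffold. Downstream, the EF-1α core promoter with its intron A expresses puromycin N-acetyltransferase, and a WPRE enhances transcript expression, so transduced mammalian cells can be selected with puromycin.

The plasmid does not encode Cas9, so it is meant for cells that already express Cas9 or for use with a separate Cas9 lentivector. According to the depositor, the guide was designed against three TPD52L3 reference transcripts, and the depositor comments point to a human kinome gRNA library. Its typical use is gene knockout of TPD52L3 in human cells.
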