Addgene plasmid #76954: TPD52L3 gRNA (BRDN0001144944)
Purpose: 3rd generation lentiviral gRNA plasmid targeting human TPD52L3
Depositing lab: John Doench & David Root. Depositing organization: Broad Institute. Publication: Optimized sgRNA design to maximize activity and minimize off-target effects of CRISPR-Cas9. Doench JG, Fusi N, Sullender M, Hegde M, Vaimberg EW, Donovan KF, Smith I, Tothova Z, Wilen C, Orchard R, Virgin HW, Listgarten J, Root DE. Nat Biotechnol. 2016 Jan 18. doi: 10.1038/nbt.3437. PubMed 26780180.
Backbone
  Vector backbone: lentiGuide-Puro
  Backbone manufacturer: Zhang Lab (Addgene plasmid # 52963)
  Vector type: Mammalian Expression, Lentiviral, CRISPR
  Selectable markers: Puromycin
Growth in bacteria
  Bacterial resistance: Ampicillin, 100 μg/mL
  Growth temperature: 37°C
  Growth strain: DH5alpha
  Copy number: High Copy
Gene/Insert
  Gene/Insert name: TPD52L3 (alt names: TPD52L3; NM_001001874.2)
  gRNA/shRNA sequence: GGATTCATATGTGCCCACAG
  Species: H. sapiens (human)
  Entrez Gene: TPD52L3 (a.k.a. hD55, NYDSP25, MGC26757, MGC45374)
  Promoter: hU6
  Cloning method: Unknown
  Sequencing primers: 5′ U6-F; 3′ pS2-R
Terms and licenses: Academic/Nonprofit Terms; Industry Terms: Not Available to Industry
Depositor comments: The gRNA was designed to target the following Genbank reference sequence(s): NM_001001874.2,NM_001001875.3,NM_033516.5. Note that this plasmid does NOT contain Cas9. It should be used in conjunction with lentiCas9-Blast (Addgene #52962) or otherwise with cell lines already expressing Cas9. Browse the full kinome gRNA library at http://www.addgene.org/pooled-library/broadgpp-human-kinome/ or visit http://www.broadinstitute.org/rnai/public/ for detailed protocols and information.
How to cite: TPD52L3 gRNA (BRDN0001144944) was a gift from John Doench & David Root (Addgene plasmid # 76954 ; http://n2t.net/addgene:76954 ; RRID:Addgene_76954)
