>Addgene plasmid #76954 | TPD52L3 gRNA (BRDN0001144944) | depositor partial sequence | sequence record 144414 | Target Sequence
GGATTCATATGTGCCCACAG
