>Addgene plasmid #76954 | TPD52L3 gRNA (BRDN0001144944) | addgene partial sequence | sequence record 186829 | hU6-F
AGAAAGTAATAATTTCTTGGGTAGTTTGCAGTTTTAAAATTATGTTTTAAAATGGACTATCATATGCTTA
CCGTAACTTGAAAGTATTTCGATTTCTTGGCTTTATATATCTTGTGGAAAGGACGAAACACCGGGATTCA
TATGTGCCCACAGGTTTTAGAGCTAGAAATAGCAAGTTAAAATAAGGCTAGTCCGTTATCAACTTGAAAA
AGTGGCACCGAGTCGGTGCTTTTTTAAGCTTGGCGTAACTAGATCTTGAGACAAATGGCAGTATTCATCC
ACAATTTTAAAAGAAAAGGGGGGATTGGGGGGTACAGTGCAGGGGAAAGAATAGTAGACATAATAGCAAC
AGACATACAAACTAAAGAATTACAAAAACAAATTACAAAAATTCAAAATTTTCGGGTTTATTACAGGGAC
AGCAGAGATCCACTTTGGCGCCGGCTCGAGGGGGCCCGGGTGCAAAGATGGATAAAGTTTTAAACAGAGA
GGAATCTTTGCAGCTAATGGACCTTCTAGGTCTTGAAAGGAGTGGGAATTGGCTCCGGTGCCCGTCAGTG
GGCAGAGCGC
